>Addgene plasmid #63145 | pXRH3 | depositor full sequence | sequence record 108409 | pXRH3 sequence 5652 bps
CCCGGAGACGGTCACAGCTTGTCTGTAAGCGGATGCCGGGAGCAGACAAGCCCGTCAGGGCGCGTCAGCG
GGTGTTGGCGGGTGTCGGGGCTGGCTTAACTATGCGGCATCAGAGCAGATTGTACTGAGAGTGCACCATA
AATTCCCGTTTTAAGAGCTTGGTGAGCGCTAGGAGTCACTGCCAGGTATCGTTTGAACACGGCATTAGTC
AGGGAAGTCATAACACAGTCCTTTCCCGCAATTTTCTTTTTCTATTACTCTTGGCCTCCTCTAGTACACT
CTATATTTTTTTATGCCTCGGTAATGATTTTCATTTTTTTTTTTCCCCTAGCGGATGACTCTTTTTTTTT
CTTAGCGATTGGCATTATCACATAATGAATTATACATTATATAAAGTAATGTGATTTCTTCGAAGAATAT
ACTAAAAAATGAGCAGGCAAGATAAACGAAGGCAAAGATGACAGAGCAGAAAGCCCTAGTAAAGCGTATT
ACAAATGAAACCAAGATTCAGATTGCGATCTCTTTAAAGGGTGGTCCCCTAGCGATAGAGCACTCGATCT
TCCCAGAAAAAGAGGCAGAAGCAGTAGCAGAACAGGCCACACAATCGCAAGTGATTAACGTCCACACAGG
TATAGGGTTTCTGGACCATATGATACATGCTCTGGCCAAGCATTCCGGCTGGTCGCTAATCGTTGAGTGC
ATTGGTGACTTACACATAGACGACCATCACACCACTGAAGACTGCGGGATTGCTCTCGGTCAAGCTTTTA
AAGAGGCCCTAGGGGCCGTGCGTGGAGTAAAAAGGTTTGGATCAGGATTTGCGCCTTTGGATGAGGCACT
TTCCAGAGCGGTGGTAGATCTTTCGAACAGGCCGTACGCAGTTGTCGAACTTGGTTTGCAAAGGGAGAAA
GTAGGAGATCTCTCTTGCGAGATGATCCCGCATTTTCTTGAAAGCTTTGCAGAGGCTAGCAGAATTACCC
TCCACGTTGATTGTCTGCGAGGCAAGAATGATCATCACCGTAGTGAGAGTGCGTTCAAGGCTCTTGCGGT
TGCCATAAGAGAAGCCACCTCGCCCAATGGTACCAACGATGTTCCCTCCACCAAAGGTGTTCTTATGTAG
TGACACCGATTATTTAAAGCTGCAGCATACGATATATATACATGTGTATATATGTATACCTATGAATGTC
AGTAAGTATGTATACGAACAGTATGATACTGAAGATGACAAGGTAATGCATCATTCTATACGTGTCATTC
TGAACGAGGCGCGCTTTCCTTTTTTCTTTTTGCTTTTTCTTTTTTTTTCTCTTGAACTCGACGGATCTAT
GCGGTGTGAAATACCGCACAGATGCGTAAGGAGAAAATACCGCATCAGGAAATTGTAAGCGTTAATATTT
TGTTAAAATTCGCGTTAAATTTTTGTTAAATCAGCTCATTTTTTAACCAATAGGCCGAAATCGGCAAAAT
CCCTTATAAATCAAAAGAATAGACCGAGATAGGGT
[37 nt withheld, positions 1506-1542]
AAAGAACGTGGACTCCAACGTCAAAGG
[49 nt withheld, positions 1570-1618]
T
[91 nt withheld, positions 1620-1710]
G
[124 nt withheld, positions 1712-1835]
CCATTCGCCATTCAGGCTGCGCAACTGTTGGGAAGGGCGATCGGTGCGGGCCTCTTCGCTATTACGCCAG
CTGGCGAAAGGGGGATGTGCTGCAAGGCGATTAAGTTGGGTAACGCCAGGGTTTTCCCAGTCACGACGTT
GTAAAACGACGGCCAGTGAGCGCGCGTAATACGACTCACTATAGGGCGAATTGGGTACCGGGCCCCCCCT
CGAGGTCGACGGTATCGATAAGCTTGATATCGAATTCCTGCAGCCCGGGGGATCCACTAGTTCTAGAGCG
GCCGCCACCGCGGTGGAGCTCCAGCTTTTGTTCCCTTTAGTGAGGGTTAATTGCGCGCTTGGCGTAATCA
TGGTCATAGCTGTTTCCTGTGTGAAATTGTTATCCGCTCACAATTCCACACAACATACGAGCCGGAAGCA
TAAAGTGTAAAGCCTGGGGTGCCTAATGAGTGAGCTAACTCACATTAATTGCGTTGCGCTCACTGCCCGC
TTTCCAGTCGGGAAACCTGTCGTGCCAGCTGCATTAATGAATCGGCCAACGCGCGGGGAGAGGCGGTTTG
CGTATTGGGCGCTCTTCCGCTTCCTCGCTCACTGACTCGCTGCGCTCGGTCGTTCGGCTGCGGCGAGCGG
TATCAGCTCACTCAAAGGCGGTAATACGGTTATCCACAGAATCAGGGGATAACGCAGGAAAGAACATGTG
AGCAAAAGGCCAGCAAAAGGCCAGGAACCGTAAAAAGGCCGCGTTGCTGGCGTTTTTCCATAGGCTCCGC
CCCCCTGACGAGCATCACAAAAATCGACGCTCAAGTCAGAGGTGGCGAAACCCGACAGGACTATAAAGAT
ACCAGGCGTTTCCCCCTGGAAGCTCCCTCGTGCGCTCTCCTGTTCCGACCCTGCCGCTTACCGGATACCT
GTCCGCCTTTCTCCCTTCGGGAAGCGTGGCGCTTTCTCATAGCTCACGCTGTAGGTATCTCAGTTCGGTG
TAGGTCGTTCGCTCCAAGCTGGGCTGTGTGCACGAACCCCCCGTTCAGCCCGACCGCTGCGCCTTATCCG
GTAACTATCGTCTTGAGTCCAACCCGGTAAGACACGACTTATCGCCACTGGCAGCAGCCACTGGTAACAG
GATTAGCAGAGCGAGGTATGTAGGCGGTGCTACAGAGTTCTTGAAGTGGTGGCCTAACTACGGCTACACT
AGAAGGACAGTATTTGGTATCTGCGCTCTGCTGAAGCCAGTTACCTTCGGAAAAAGAGTTGGTAGCTCTT
GATCCGGCAAACAAACCACCGCTGGTAGCGGTGGTTTTTTTGTTTGCAAGCAGCAGATTACGCGCAGAAA
AAAAGGATCTCAAGAAGATCCTTTGATCTTTTCTACGGGGTCTGACGCTCAGTGGAACGAAAACTCACGT
TAAGGGATTTTGGTCATGAGATTATCAAAAAGGATCTTCACCTAGATCCTTTTAAATTAAAAATGAAGTT
TTAAATCAATCTAAAGTATATATGAGTAAACTTGGTCTGACAGTTACCAATGCTTAATCAGTGAGGCACC
TATCTCAGCGATCTGTCTATTTCGTTCATCCATAGTTGCCTGACTCCCCGTCGTGTAGATAACTACGATA
CGGGAGGGCTTACCATCTGGCCCCAGTGCTGCAATGATACCGCGAGACCCACGCTCACCGGCTCCAGATT
TATCAGCAATAAACCAGCCAGCCGGAAGGGCCGAGCGCAGAAGTGGTCCTGCAACTTTATCCGCCTCCAT
CCAGTCTATTAATTGTTGCCGGGAAGCTAGAGTAAGTAGTTCGCCAGTTAATAGTTTGCGCAACGTTGTT
GCCATTGCTACAGGCATCGTGGTGTCACGCTCGTCGTTTGGTATGGCTTCATTCAGCTCCGGTTCCCAAC
GATCAAGGCGAGTTACATGATCCCCCATGTTGTGCAAAAAAGCGGTTAGCTCCTTCGGTCCTCCGATCGT
TGTCAGAAGTAAGTTGGCCGCAGTGTTATCACTCATGGTTATGGCAGCACTGCATAATTCTCTTACTGTC
ATGCCATCCGTAAGATGCTTTTCTGTGACTGGTGAGTACTCAACCAAGTCATTCTGAGAATAGTGTATGC
GGCGACCGAGTTGCTCTTGCCCGGCGTCAATACGGGATAATACCGCGCCACATAGCAGAACTTTAAAAGT
GCTCATCATTGGAAAACGTTCTTCGGGGCGAAAACTCTCAAGGATCTTACCGCTGTTGAGATCCAGTTCG
ATGTAACCCACTCGTGCACCCAACTGATCTTCAGCATCTTTTACTTTCACCAGCGTTTCTGGGTGAGCAA
AAACAGGAAGGCAAAATGCCGCAAAAAAGGGAATAAGGGCGACACGGAAATGTTGAATACTCATACTCTT
CCTTTTTCAATATTATTGAAGCATTTATCAGGGTTATTGTCTCATGAGCGGATACATATTTGAATGTATT
TAGAAAAATAAACAAATAGGGGTTCAGCTGAAGCTTCGACAACCCTTAATATAACTTCGTATAATGTATG
CTATACGAAGTTATTAGGTCTAGAGATCCCCGCGCACATTTCCCCGAAAAGTGCCACCTGGGTCCTTTTC
ATCACGTACTATAAAAATAATTATAATTTAAATTTTTTAATATAAATATATAAATTAAAAATAGAAAGTA
AAAAAAGAAATTAAAGAAAAAATAGTTTTTGTTTTCCGAAGATGTAAAAGACTCTAGGGGGATCGCCAAC
AAATACTACCTTTTATCTTGCTCTTCCTGCTCTCAGGTATTAATGCCGAATTGTTTCATCTTGTCTGTGT
AGAAGACCACACACGAAAATCCTGTGATTTTACATTTTACTTATCGTTAATCGAATGTATATCTATTTAA
TCTGCTTTTCTTGTCTAATAAATATATATGTAAAGTACGCTTTTTGTTGAAATTTTTTAAACCTTTGTTT
ATTTTTTTTTCTTCATTCCGTAACTCTTCTACCTTCTTTATTTACTTTCTAAAATCCAAATACAAAACAT
AAAAATAAATAAACACAGAGTAAATTCCCAAATTATTCCATCATTAAAAGATACGAGGCGCGTGTAAGTT
ACAGGCAAGCGATGCGAGAACCCTTAATATAACTTCGTATAATGTATGCTATACGAAGTTATTAGGTGAT
ATCAGATCCACTAGCTATAAGGTTGATATTCTCACGAGTAAGCGGCACTTGCTACTTATTGACATTGCAG
ATTTTTGGCTACAGAAATAGTATATTAGAGATTATAATTGCTAATCAAATCAAAATATAAAATTAGTAAA
CCAAACCATTTATACCCTTCCTTAGTAGTTATGGATTGTTTTTTAATGATATTTCTGCAAACCAAAGAAA
GATTGTTATCCAGATAGAATTTAGTTTTGATATTCATTTTTTTGTTGAAGATTGAACGCCATATCTGGGC
CTCATAATTCAAAAGACGGTGCCATTATCGGTAGCGTTTCGCATTGTACTGGATGGCGCGCCTTCAGAAA
TTTCACAGTTGATGAATCGAAAAGAATGGTCTCATTGCAACACGTAAGGTTAAGATGTCCCTTTTTACCA
TTATAGGCAATAAATGAATCATAAAACGACCGTATACTGGTGAAATAGTAGGGAGAACGAGTACCTGTAG
TAAAAAGTATAAATCATAGTTAATCGGGCAATGTCCCTCGATCAAGGAGTATTGTGTCATGTTCGAGACA
AACGCCAACATTTTTGTTTCTTTTGGACAAATGTTGTTTGCATTTATGATCCGTTATATTTTGATCTAAT
GTAGAGTTGCACGTAGTTCTTACTGGCAAAGAAATCT
Features (pLannotate 1.2.2; 20 found; start..end, strand, type, name):
     91..140     +  misc_feature   bom (fragment): basis of mobility region from pBR322
    141..221     -  CDS            MRM1 (fragment): MRM1_YEAST - Also known as PET56 From Saccharomyces cerevisiae (strain ATCC 204508 / S288c) (Baker's yeast).
    271..457     +  promoter       HIS3 promoter: S. cerevisiae HIS3
    458..1120    +  CDS            HIS3: imidazoleglycerol-phosphate dehydratase, required for histidine biosynthesis; S. cerevisiae HIS3; yeast auxotrophic marker
   1328..1379    +  misc_feature   bom (fragment): basis of mobility region from pBR322
   1407..1835    -  rep_origin     f1 ori (sequence partly withheld): f1 bacteriophage origin of replication; arrow indicates direction of (+) strand synthesis
   1839..1994    -  CDS            lacZα (fragment): LacZα fragment of β-galactosidase; lacZ fragment
   2002..2020    +  promoter       T7 promoter: promoter for bacteriophage T7 RNA polymerase
   2029..2136    -  misc_feature   MCS: pBluescript multiple cloning site
   2149..2167    -  promoter       T3 promoter: promoter for bacteriophage T3 RNA polymerase
   2212..2228    -  protein_bind   lac operator: The lac repressor binds to the lac operator to inhibit transcription in E. coli. This inhibition can be relieved by adding lactose or isopropyl-β-D-thiogalactopyranoside (IPTG). lac repressor encoded by lacI
   2236..2266    -  promoter       lac promoter: promoter for the E. coli lac operon
   2281..2302    -  protein_bind   CAP binding site: CAP binding activates transcription in the presence of cAMP. E. coli catabolite activator protein
   2315..2407    -  CDS            lacI (fragment): lac repressor; lacI; The lac repressor binds to the lac operator to inhibit transcription in E. coli. This inhibition can be relieved by adding lactose or isopropyl-β-D-thiogalactopyranoside (IPTG).
   2590..3178    -  rep_origin     ori: high-copy-number ColE1/pMB1/pBR322/pUC origin of replication
   3349..4209    -  CDS            AmpR: β-lactamase; bla; confers resistance to ampicillin, carbenicillin, and related antibiotics
   4210..4301    -  promoter       AmpR promoter: bla
   4336..4369    -  protein_bind   loxP: Cre-mediated recombination occurs in the 8-bp core sequence (GCATACAT). Cre recombinase
   4426..4928    +  misc_feature   CEN/ARS: S. cerevisiae CEN6 centromere fused to an autonomously replicating sequence
   4944..4977    -  protein_bind   loxP: Cre-mediated recombination occurs in the 8-bp core sequence (GCATACAT). Cre recombinase
