[The description below was written by a language model from this plasmid's Addgene catalogue record and pLannotate feature annotations shown in this document.]
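Description:
pXRH3 is an empty-backbone E. coli–yeast shuttle vector of the pXR series, carrying the HIS3 auxotrophic marker and designed to serve two roles in budding yeast: in vivo plasmid assembly and targeted genomic integration. In bacteria it is maintained through a ColE1/pUC-type origin and selected with ampicillin via the β-lactamase gene and its native promoter. The feature annotation describes this origin as high-copy, whereas the catalogue entry lists the plasmid as low copy. An f1 origin is also present, which in principle allows single-stranded DNA production. In yeast, selection relies on HIS3 expressed from its own promoter, which complements histidine auxotrophy. A small fragment of the neighbouring MRM1/PET56 gene has been carried along with the marker.

The cloning region is of pBluescript type: a multiple cloning site flanked by T7 and T3 promoters and embedded in a lacZα fragment with the lac promoter, operator and CAP site. No insert is present. The defining feature is a CEN/ARS element (CEN6 fused to an autonomously replicating sequence) bracketed by two loxP sites in the same orientation. While the CEN/ARS is present, the plasmid replicates and segregates as a stable episome, a state that supports recombination-based assembly of fragments in yeast cells. Cre recombinase would excise the segment between the loxP sites, removing the replication and segregation functions, so that the HIS3 marker could then be maintained only by integration into the genome at a site homologous to cloned sequence. This conditional behaviour matches the vector's Cre/Lox classification, though the record itself does not give procedural details.
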