Addgene plasmid #63145: pXRH3
Purpose: (Empty Backbone) His3 marker pXR vector uses for both plasmid assembly in vivo, as well as targeted genomic integration.
Depositing lab: Marc Gartenberg. Depositing organization: Rutgers, The State University of New Jersey. Publication: A series of conditional shuttle vectors for targeted genomic integration in budding yeast. Chou CC, Patel MT, Gartenberg MR. FEMS Yeast Res. 2015 May;15(3):fov010. doi: 10.1093/femsyr/fov010. Epub 2015 Mar 2. PubMed 25736914.
Backbone
  Vector backbone: pXR
  Vector type: Bacterial Expression, Yeast Expression, Cre/Lox
  Selectable markers: HIS3
Growth in bacteria
  Bacterial resistance: Ampicillin, 100 μg/mL
  Growth temperature: 37°C
  Growth strain: DH5alpha
  Copy number: Low Copy
Terms and licenses: Academic/Nonprofit Terms; Industry Terms: Not Available to Industry
How to cite: pXRH3 was a gift from Marc Gartenberg (Addgene plasmid # 63145 ; http://n2t.net/addgene:63145 ; RRID:Addgene_63145)
