>Addgene plasmid #63145 | pXRH3 | addgene partial sequence | sequence record 108407 | M13pUC-Fwd 5'-CCCAGTCACGACGTTGTAAAACG-3'
AATTGGGTACCGGGCCCCCCCTCGAGGTCGACGGTATCGATAAGCTTGATATCGAATTCCTGCAGCCCGG
GGGATCCACTAGTTCTAGAGCGGCCGCCACCGCGGTGGAGCTCCAGCTTTTGTTCCCTTTAGTGAGGGTT
AATTGCGCGCTTGGCGTAATCATGGTCATAGCTGTTTCCTGTGTGAAATTGTTATCCGCTCACAATTCCA
CACAACATACGAGCCGGAAGCATAAAGTGTAAAGCCTGGGGTGCCTAATGAGTGAGCTAACTCACATTAA
TTGCGTTGCGCTCACTGCCCGCTTTCCAGTCGGGAAACCTGTCGTGCCAGCTGCATTAATGAATCGGCCA
ACGCGCGGGGAGAGGCGGTTTGCGTATTGGGCGCTCTTCCGCTTCCTCGCTCACTGACTCGCTGCGCTCG
GTCGTTCGGCTGCGGCGAGCGGTATCAGCTCACTCAAAGGCGGTAATACGGTTATCCACAGAATCAGGGG
ATAACGCAGGAAAGAACATGTGAGCAAAAGGCCAGCAAAAGGCCAGGAACCGTAAAAAGGCCGCGTTGCT
GGCGTTTTTCCATAGGCTCCGCCCCCCTGACGAGCATCACAAAAATCGACGCTCAAGTCAGAGGTGGCGA
AACCCGACAGGACTATAAAGATACCAGGCGTTTCCCCCTGGAAGCTCCCTCGTGCGCTCTCCTGTTCCGA
CCCTGCCGCTTACCGGATACCTGTCCGCCTTTCTCCCTTCGGGAAGCGTGGCGCTTTCTCATAGCTCACG
CTGTAGGTATCTCAGTTCGGTGTAGGTCGTTCGCTCCAAGCTGGGCTGTGTGCACGAACCCCCCGTTCAG
CCCGACCGCTGCGCCTTA
