>Addgene plasmid #63145 | pXRH3 | addgene partial sequence | sequence record 108408 | F1ori-F 5'-GTGGACTCTTGTTCCAAACTGG-3'
TTGATTTATAAGGGATTTTGCCGATTTCGGCCTATTGGTTAAAAAATGAGCTGATTTAACAAAAATTTAA
CGCGAATTTTAACAAAATATTAACGCTTACAATTTCCTGATGCGGTATTTTCTCCTTACGCATCTGTGCG
GTATTTCACACCGCATAGATCCGTCGAGTTCAAGAGAAAAAAAAAGAAAAAGCAAAAAGAAAAAAGGAAA
GCGCGCCTCGTTCAGAATGACACGTATAGAATGATGCATTACCTTGTCATCTTCAGTATCATACTGTTCG
TATACATACTTACTGACATTCATAGGTATACATATATACACATGTATATATATCGTATGCTGCAGCTTTA
AATAATCGGTGTCACTACATAAGAACACCTTTGGTGGAGGGAACATCGTTGGTACCATTGGGCGAGGTGG
CTTCTCTTATGGCAACCGCAAGAGCCTTGAACGCACTCTCACTACGGTGATGATCATTCTTGCCTCGCAG
ACAATCAACGTGGAGGGTAATTCTGCTAGCCTCTGCAAAGCTTTCAAGAAAATGCGGGATCATCTCGCAA
GAGAGATCTCCTACTTTCTCCCTTTGCAAACCAAGTTCGACAACTGCGTACGGCCTGTTCGAAAGATCTA
CCACCGCTCTGGAAAGTGCCTCATCCAAAGGCGCAAATCCTGATCCAAACCTTTTTACTCCACGCACGGC
CCCTAGGGCCTCTTTAAAAGCTTGACCGAGAGCAATCCCGCAGTCTTCAGTGGTGTGATGGTCGTCTATG
TGTAAGTCACCAATGCACTCAACGATTAGCGACCAGCCGGAATGCTTGGCCAGAGCATGTATCATATGGT
CCAGAAACCCTATACCTGTGTGGACGTTAATCACTTGCGA
